Addgene plasmid #118443: pDRF1-GW ymVenus-T2A-mTurquoise2
Purpose: Produces equimolar expression of yeast codon-optimized mVenus and mTq2
Depositing lab: Bas Teusink. Depositing organization: Vrije Universiteit Amsterdam. Publication: In vivo characterisation of fluorescent proteins in budding yeast. Botman D, de Groot DH, Schmidt P, Goedhart J, Teusink B. Sci Rep. 2019 Feb 19;9(1):2234. doi: 10.1038/s41598-019-38913-z. PubMed 30783202.
Backbone
  Vector backbone: pDRF1-GW
  Vector type: Yeast Expression
  Selectable markers: URA3
Growth in bacteria
  Bacterial resistance: Ampicillin, 100 μg/mL
  Growth temperature: 37°C
  Growth strain: DH5alpha
  Copy number: High Copy
Gene/Insert
  Gene/Insert name: ymVenus-T2A-mTurquoise2
  Species: Synthetic
  Cloning method: Restriction Enzyme; 5′ cloning site unknown (unknown if destroyed); 3′ cloning site unknown (unknown if destroyed)
  Sequencing primers: 5′ AACAATCGTTAATAATTAATTAATTGG; 3′ GAGTCACTTTAAAATTTGTATACAC
Terms and licenses: Academic/Nonprofit Terms; Industry Terms: Not Available to Industry
How to cite: pDRF1-GW ymVenus-T2A-mTurquoise2 was a gift from Bas Teusink (Addgene plasmid # 118443 ; http://n2t.net/addgene:118443 ; RRID:Addgene_118443)
