[The description below was written by a language model from this plasmid's Addgene catalogue record and pLannotate feature annotations shown in this document.]
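Description:
pDRF1-GW ymVenus-T2A-mTurquoise2 is an 8.5 kb yeast expression plasmid built on the pDRF1-GW backbone, a Gateway-compatible E. coli/Saccharomyces cerevisiae shuttle vector. In bacteria it is maintained at high copy through a ColE1/pUC-type origin and selected with ampicillin via the β-lactamase gene. An f1 origin and remnants of a pBluescript-style lac promoter/lacZα region are also present. In yeast it replicates episomally from the 2μ origin, which typically gives multicopy maintenance. It is selected by uracil prototrophy through URA3 with its own promoter, a marker that can also be counterselected with 5-FOA.

The payload is a synthetic single open reading frame lying between attB1 and attB2 sites. These sites mark the position of the Gateway cassette in the backbone, although the catalogue lists restriction enzyme cloning with unknown sites. The frame encodes a yeast codon-optimized mVenus (yellow) followed by mTurquoise2 (cyan). The short gap between the two annotated coding regions fits the T2A peptide named in the title, though T2A is not annotated as a separate feature. The 2A sequence causes ribosomal skipping during translation, so one transcript yields two separate proteins in roughly equimolar amounts. Transcription ends at the ADH1 terminator downstream of attB2. The yeast promoter driving the cassette is not named in the record or identified in the feature table, which shows only fragmentary yeast genomic matches upstream of attB1.

The stated purpose is equimolar co-expression of the two fluorescent proteins. In the context of in vivo characterisation of fluorescent proteins in budding yeast, one protein can plausibly act as an internal reference for the other's signal, although the record does not spell out this design.
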