Features (pLannotate 1.2.2; 26 found; start..end, strand, type, name):
      3..257     -  CDS            BRP1 (fragment): BRP1_YEAST - Protein predicted: Swiss-Prot protein existence level 4. From Saccharomyces cerevisiae (strain ATCC 204508 / S288c) (Baker's yeast).
    359..375     -  promoter       ARG4 promoter (fragment): S. cerevisiae ARG4
    480..563     +  CDS            YG007_YEAST: Protein predicted: Swiss-Prot protein existence level 4. From Saccharomyces cerevisiae (strain ATCC 204508 / S288c) (Baker's yeast).
    800..824     +  protein_bind   attB1: mutant version of attB; recombination site for the Gateway® BP reaction BP Clonase™
    854..1564    +  CDS            mVenus: mVenus is a basic (constitutively fluorescent) yellow fluorescent protein published in 2006, derived from Aequorea victoria. It is reported to be a rapidly-maturing monomer with moderate acid sensitivity.
   1646..2365    +  CDS            mTurquoise2: enhanced monomeric variant of CFP (Goedhart et al., 2012) mammalian codon-optimized
   2375..2399    -  protein_bind   attB2: mutant version of attB; recombination site for the Gateway® BP reaction BP Clonase™
   2427..2453    +  misc_feature   MCS (fragment): pBluescript multiple cloning site
   2462..2480    -  promoter       T7 promoter: promoter for bacteriophage T7 RNA polymerase
   2481..2624    +  CDS            ADH1 (fragment): ADH1_YEAST - Also known as ADC1. Experimental evidence at protein level: Swiss-Prot protein existence level 1. This isozyme preferentially catalyzes the conversion of primary unbranched alcohols to their corresponding aldehydes. Also shows activity toward secondary alcohols. From Saccharomyces cerevisiae (strain ATCC 204508 / S288c) (Baker's yeast).
   2628..2815    +  terminator     ADH1 terminator: S. cerevisiae ADH1; transcription terminator for the S. cerevisiae alcohol dehydrogenase 1 (ADH1) gene
   2823..2980    +  CDS            lacZα (fragment): LacZα fragment of β-galactosidase; lacZ fragment
   2986..3037    -  misc_feature   bom (fragment): basis of mobility region from pBR322
   3042..3125    +  CDS            RAF1 (fragment): RAF_YEAST - Experimental evidence at transcript level: Swiss-Prot protein existence level 2. Antagonizes transcriptional repression of recombinase FLP by REP1-REP2. May play a role in plasmid partitioning. From Saccharomyces cerevisiae (strain ATCC 204508 / S288c) (Baker's yeast).
   3279..4625    -  rep_origin     2μ ori: yeast 2μ plasmid origin of replication
   4630..4646    -  promoter       tet promoter (fragment): E. coli promoter for tetracycline efflux protein gene
   4736..5539    -  CDS            URA3: orotidine-5'-phosphate decarboxylase, required for uracil biosynthesis; S. cerevisiae URA3; yeast auxotrophic marker, counterselectable with 5-fluoroorotic acid (5-FOA)
   5540..5755    -  promoter       URA3 promoter: S. cerevisiae URA3
   5866..5970    +  promoter       AmpR promoter: bla
   5971..6831    +  CDS            AmpR: β-lactamase; bla; confers resistance to ampicillin, carbenicillin, and related antibiotics
   7002..7590    +  rep_origin     ori: high-copy-number ColE1/pMB1/pBR322/pUC origin of replication
   7773..7865    +  CDS            lacI (fragment): lac repressor; lacI; The lac repressor binds to the lac operator to inhibit transcription in E. coli. This inhibition can be relieved by adding lactose or isopropyl-β-D-thiogalactopyranoside (IPTG).
   7878..7899    +  protein_bind   CAP binding site: CAP binding activates transcription in the presence of cAMP. E. coli catabolite activator protein
   7914..7944    +  promoter       lac promoter: promoter for the E. coli lac operon
   7952..7968    +  protein_bind   lac operator: The lac repressor binds to the lac operator to inhibit transcription in E. coli. This inhibition can be relieved by adding lactose or isopropyl-β-D-thiogalactopyranoside (IPTG). lac repressor encoded by lacI
   8049..8477    -  rep_origin     f1 ori (sequence partly withheld): f1 bacteriophage origin of replication; arrow indicates direction of (+) strand synthesis
>Addgene plasmid #118443 | pDRF1-GW ymVenus-T2A-mTurquoise2 | addgene full sequence | sequence record 236916 | Addgene NGS Result
CAAGCTTCCTGAAACGGAGAAACATAAACAGGCATTGCTGGGATCACCCATACATCACTCTGTTTTGCCT
GACCTTTTCCGGTAATTTGAAAACAAACCCGGTCTCGAAGCGGAGATCCGGCGATAATTACCGCAGAAAT
AAACCCATACACGAGACGTAGAACCAGCCGCACATGGCCGGAGAAACTCCTGCGAGAATTTCGTAAACTC
GCGCGCATTGCATCTGTATTTCCTAATGCGGCACTTCCAGGCCTCGATCGAGACCGTTTATCCATTGCTT
TTTTGTTGTCTTTTTCCCTCGTTCACAGAAAGTCTGAAGAAGCTATAGTAGAACTATGAGCTTTTTTTGT
TTCTGTTTTCCTTTTTTTTTTTTTTACCTCTGTGGAAATTGTTACTCTCACACTCTTTAGTTCGTTTGTT
TGTTTTGTTTATTCCAATTATGACCGGTGACGAAACGTGGTCGATGGTGGGTACCGCTTATGCTCCCCTC
CATTAGTTTCGATTATATAAAAAGGCCAAATATTGTATTATTTTCAAATGTCCTATCATTATCGTCTAAC
ATCTAATTTCTCTTAAATTTTTTCTCTTTCTTTCCTATAACACCAATAGTGAAAATCTTTTTTTCTTCTA
TATCTACAAAAACTTTTTTTTTCTATCAACCTCGTTGATAAATTTTTTCTTTAACAATCGTTAATAATTA
ATTAATTGGAAAATAACCATTTTTTCTCTCTTTTATACACACATTCAAAAGAAAGAAAAAAAATATACCC
CAGCCTCGACTAGTGAATTCGCGGCCATCACAAGTTTGTACAAAAAAGCAGGCTGCTAGCACTAGTAAGC
TTTTAATTAAATGTCTAAAGGTGAAGAATTATTCACTGGTGTTGTCCCAATTTTGGTTGAATTAGATGGT
GATGTTAATGGTCACAAATTTTCTGTCTCCGGTGAAGGTGAAGGTGATGCTACTTACGGTAAATTGACCT
TAAAATTGATTTGTACTACTGGTAAATTGCCAGTTCCATGGCCAACCTTAGTCACTACTTTAGGTTATGG
TTTGCAATGTTTTGCTAGATACCCAGATCATATGAAACAACATGACTTTTTCAAGTCTGCCATGCCAGAA
GGTTATGTTCAAGAAAGAACTATTTTTTTCAAAGATGACGGTAACTACAAGACCAGAGCTGAAGTCAAGT
TTGAAGGTGATACCTTAGTTAATAGAATCGAATTAAAAGGTATTGATTTTAAAGAAGATGGTAACATTTT
AGGTCACAAATTGGAATACAACTATAACTCTCACAATGTTTACATCACTGCTGACAAACAAAAGAATGGT
ATCAAAGCTAACTTCAAAATTAGACACAACATTGAAGATGGTGGTGTTCAATTAGCTGACCATTATCAAC
AAAATACTCCAATTGGTGATGGTCCAGTCTTGTTACCAGACAACCATTACTTATCCTATCAATCTAAATT
ATCCAAAGATCCAAACGAAAAGAGAGACCACATGGTCTTGTTAGAATTTGTTACTGCTGCTGGTATTACC
CATGGTATGGATGAATTGTACAAATCCGGAGAGGGCAGAGGAAGTCTTCTAACATGCGGTGACGTGGAGG
AGAATCCCGGCCCTGGGGATCCACCGGTCGCCACCATGGTGAGCAAGGGCGAGGAGCTGTTCACCGGGGT
GGTGCCCATCCTGGTCGAGCTGGACGGCGACGTAAACGGCCACAAGTTCAGCGTGTCCGGCGAGGGCGAG
GGCGATGCCACCTACGGCAAGCTGACCCTGAAGTTCATCTGCACCACCGGCAAGCTGCCCGTGCCCTGGC
CCACCCTCGTGACCACCCTGTCCTGGGGCGTGCAGTGCTTCGCCCGCTACCCCGACCACATGAAGCAGCA
CGACTTCTTCAAGTCCGCCATGCCCGAAGGCTACGTCCAGGAGCGCACCATCTTCTTCAAGGACGACGGC
AACTACAAGACCCGCGCCGAGGTGAAGTTCGAGGGCGACACCCTGGTGAACCGCATCGAGCTGAAGGGCA
TCGACTTCAAGGAGGACGGCAACATCCTGGGGCACAAGCTGGAGTACAACTACTTTAGCGACAACGTCTA
TATCACCGCCGACAAGCAGAAGAACGGCATCAAGGCCAACTTCAAGATCCGCCACAACATCGAGGACGGC
GGCGTGCAGCTCGCCGACCACTACCAGCAGAACACCCCCATCGGCGACGGCCCCGTGCTGCTGCCCGACA
ACCACTACCTGAGCACCCAGTCCAAGCTGAGCAAAGACCCCAACGAGAAGCGCGATCACATGGTCCTGCT
GGAGTTCGTGACCGCCGCCGGGATCACTCTCGGCATGGACGAGCTGTACAAGTAAAGCGGCCGCACCCAG
CTTTCTTGTACAAAGTGGTGTAGTTAATTCATGATGGCCGCTGCAGGTCGACCTCGAGGGGGGGCCCGGT
ACCCAATTCGCCCTATAGTGAGTCGTATTACGCGCGGATCCAGCTTTGGACTTCTTCGCCAGAGGTTTGG
TCAAGTCTCCAATCAAGGTTGTCGGCTTGTCTACCTTGCCAGAAATTTACGAAAAGATGGAAAAGGGTCA
AATCGTTGGTAGATACGTTGTTGACACTTCTAAATAAGCGAATTTCTTATGATTTATGATTTTTATTATT
AAATAAGTTATAAAAAAAATAAGTGTATACAAATTTTAAAGTGACTCTTAGGTTTTAAAACGAAAATTCT
TATTCTTGAGTAACTCTTTCCTGTAGGTCAGGTTGCTTTCTCAGGTATAGCATGAGGTCGCTCTTATTGA
CCACACCTCTACCGGCATGCCAATTCACTGGCCGTCGTTTTACAACGTCGTGACTGGGAAAACCCTGGCG
TTACCCAACTTAATCGCCTTGCAGCACATCCCCCTTTCGCCAGCTGGCGTAATAGCGAAGAGGCCCGCAC
CGATCGCCCTTCCCAACAGTTGCGCAGCCTGAATGGCGAATGGCGCCTGATGCGGTATTTTCTCCTTACG
CATCTGTGCGGTATTTCACACCGCATAATCGGATCGTACTTGTTACCCATCATTGAATTTTGAACATCCG
AACCTGGGAGTTTTCCCTGAAACAGATAGTATATTTGAACCTGTATAATAATATATAGTCTAGCGCTTTA
CGGAAGACAATGTATGTATTTCGGTTCCTGGAGAAACTATTGCATCTATTGCATAGGTAATCTTGCACGT
CGCATCCCCGGTTCATTTTCTGCGTTTCCATCTTGCACTTCAATAGCATATCTTTGTTAACGAAGCATCT
GTGCTTCATTTTGTAGAACAAAAATGCAACGCGAGAGCGCTAATTTTTCAAACAAAGAATCTGAGCTGCA
TTTTTACAGAACAGAAATGCAACGCGAAAGCGCTATTTTACCAACGAAGAATCTGTGCTTCATTTTTGTA
AAACAAAAATGCAACGCGAGAGCGCTAATTTTTCAAACAAAGAATCTGAGCTGCATTTTTACAGAACAGA
AATGCAACGCGAGAGCGCTATTTTACCAACAAAGAATCTATACTTCTTTTTTGTTCTACAAAAATGCATC
CCGAGAGCGCTATTTTTCTAACAAAGCATCTTAGATTACTTTTTTTCTCCTTTGTGCGCTCTATAATGCA
GTCTCTTGATAACTTTTTGCACTGTAGGTCCGTTAAGGTTAGAAGAAGGCTACTTTGGTGTCTATTTTCT
CTTCCATAAAAAAAGCCTGACTCCACTTCCCGCGTTTACTGATTACTAGCGAAGCTGCGGGTGCATTTTT
TCAAGATAAAGGCATCCCCGATTATATTCTATACCGATGTGGATTGCGCATACTTTGTGAACAGAAAGTG
ATAGCGTTGATGATTCTTCATTGGTCAGAAAATTATGAACGGTTTCTTCTATTTTGTCTCTATATACTAC
GTATAGGAAATGTTTACATTTTCGTATTGTTTTCGATTCACTCTATGAATAGTTCTTACTACAATTTTTT
TGTCTAAAGAGTAATACTAGAGATAAACATAAAAAATGTAGAGGTCGAGTTTAGATGCAAGTTCAAGGAG
CGAAAGGTGGATGGGTAGGTTATATAGGGATATAGCACAGAGATATATAGCAAAGAGATACTTTTGAGCA
ATGTTTGTGGAAGCGGTATTCGCAATATTTTAGTAGCTCGTTACAGTCCGGTGCGTTTTTGGTTTTTTGA
AAGTGCGTCTTCAGAGCGCTTTTGGTTTTCAAAAGCGCTCTGAAGTTCCTATACTTTCTAGCTAGAGAAT
AGGAACTTCGGAATAGGAACTTCAAAGCGTTTCCGAAAACGAGCGCTTCCGAAAATGCAACGCGAGCTGC
GCACATACAGCTCACTGTTCACGTCGCACCTATATCTGCGTGTTGCCTGTATATATATATACATGAGAAG
AACGGCATAGTGCGTGTTTATGCTTAAATGCGTACTTATATGCGTCTATTTATGTAGGATGAAAGGTAGT
CTAGTACCTCCTGTGATATTATCCCATTCCATGCGGGGTATCGTATGCTTCCTTCAGCACTACCCTTTAG
CTGTTCTATATGCTGCCACTCCTCAATTGGATTAGTCTCATCCTTCAATGCTATCATTTCCTTTGATATT
GGATCGATCCGATGATAAGCTGTCAAACATGAGAATTGGGTAATAACTGATATAATTAAATTGAAGCTCT
AATTTGTGAGTTTAGTATACATGCATTTACTTATAATACAGTTTTTTAGTTTTGCTGGCCGCATCTTCTC
AAATATGCTTCCCAGCCTGCTTTTCTGTAACGTTCACCCTCTACCTTAGCATCCCTTCCCTTTGCAAATA
GTCCTCTTCCAACAATAATAATGTCAGATCCTGTAGAGACCACATCATCCACGGTTCTATACTGTTGACC
CAATGCGTCTCCCTTGTCATCTAAACCCACACCGGGTGTCATAATCAACCAATCGTAACCTTCATCTCTT
CCACCCATGTCTCTTTGAGCAATAAAGCCGATAACAAAATCTTTGTCGCTCTTCGCAATGTCAACAGTAC
CCTTAGTATATTCTCCAGTAGATAGGGAGCCCTTGCATGACAATTCTGCTAACATCAAAAGGCCTCTAGG
TTCCTTTGTTACTTCTTCTGCCGCCTGCTTCAAACCGCTAACAATACCTGGGCCCACCACACCGTGTGCA
TTCGTAATGTCTGCCCATTCTGCTATTCTGTATACACCCGCAGAGTACTGCAATTTGACTGTATTACCAA
TGTCAGCAAATTTTCTGTCTTCGAAGAGTAAAAAATTGTACTTGGCGGATAATGCCTTTAGCGGCTTAAC
TGTGCCCTCCATGGAAAAATCAGTCAAGATATCCACATGTGTTTTTAGTAAACAAATTTTGGGACCTAAT
GCTTCAACTAACTCCAGTAATTCCTTGGTGGTACGAACATCCAATGAAGCACACAAGTTTGTTTGCTTTT
CGTGCATGATATTAAATAGCTTGGCAGCAACAGGACTAGGATGAGTAGCAGCACGTTCCTTATATGTAGC
TTTCGACATGATTTATCTTCGTTTCCTGCATGTTTTTGTTCTGTGCAGTTGGGTTAAGAATACTGGGCAA
TTTCATGTTTCTTCAACACTACATATGCGTATATATACCAATCTAAGTCTGTGCTCCTTCCTTCGTTCTT
CCTTCTGTTCGGAGATTACCGAATCAAAAAAATTTCAAGGAAACCGAAATCAAAAAAAAGAATAAAAAAA
AAATGATGAATTGAAAAGCTAATTCTTGAAGACGAAAGGGCCTCGTGATACGCCTATTTTTATAGGTTAA
TGTCATGATAATAATGGTTTCTTAGACGTCAGGTGGCACTTTTCGGGGAAATGTGCGCGGAACCCCTATT
TGTTTATTTTTCTAAATACATTCAAATATGTATCCGCTCATGAGACAATAACCCTGATAAATGCTTCAAT
AATATTGAAAAAGGAAGAGTATGAGTATTCAACATTTCCGTGTCGCCCTTATTCCCTTTTTTGCGGCATT
TTGCCTTCCTGTTTTTGCTCACCCAGAAACGCTGGTGAAAGTAAAAGATGCTGAAGATCAGTTGGGTGCA
CGAGTGGGTTACATCGAACTGGATCTCAACAGCGGTAAGATCCTTGAGAGTTTTCGCCCCGAAGAACGTT
TTCCAATGATGAGCACTTTTAAAGTTCTGCTATGTGGCGCGGTATTATCCCGTATTGACGCCGGGCAAGA
GCAACTCGGTCGCCGCATACACTATTCTCAGAATGACTTGGTTGAGTACTCACCAGTCACAGAAAAGCAT
CTTACGGATGGCATGACAGTAAGAGAATTATGCAGTGCTGCCATAACCATGAGTGATAACACTGCGGCCA
ACTTACTTCTGACAACGATCGGAGGACCGAAGGAGCTAACCGCTTTTTTGCACAACATGGGGGATCATGT
AACTCGCCTTGATCGTTGGGAACCGGAGCTGAATGAAGCCATACCAAACGACGAGCGTGACACCACGATG
CCTGTAGCAATGGCAACAACGTTGCGCAAACTATTAACTGGCGAACTACTTACTCTAGCTTCCCGGCAAC
AATTAATAGACTGGATGGAGGCGGATAAAGTTGCAGGACCACTTCTGCGCTCGGCCCTTCCGGCTGGCTG
GTTTATTGCTGATAAATCTGGAGCCGGTGAGCGTGGGTCTCGCGGTATCATTGCAGCACTGGGGCCAGAT
GGTAAGCCCTCCCGTATCGTAGTTATCTACACGACGGGGAGTCAGGCAACTATGGATGAACGAAATAGAC
AGATCGCTGAGATAGGTGCCTCACTGATTAAGCATTGGTAACTGTCAGACCAAGTTTACTCATATATACT
TTAGATTGATTTAAAACTTCATTTTTAATTTAAAAGGATCTAGGTGAAGATCCTTTTTGATAATCTCATG
ACCAAAATCCCTTAACGTGAGTTTTCGTTCCACTGAGCGTCAGACCCCGTAGAAAAGATCAAAGGATCTT
CTTGAGATCCTTTTTTTCTGCGCGTAATCTGCTGCTTGCAAACAAAAAAACCACCGCTACCAGCGGTGGT
TTGTTTGCCGGATCAAGAGCTACCAACTCTTTTTCCGAAGGTAACTGGCTTCAGCAGAGCGCAGATACCA
AATACTGTTCTTCTAGTGTAGCCGTAGTTAGGCCACCACTTCAAGAACTCTGTAGCACCGCCTACATACC
TCGCTCTGCTAATCCTGTTACCAGTGGCTGCTGCCAGTGGCGATAAGTCGTGTCTTACCGGGTTGGACTC
AAGACGATAGTTACCGGATAAGGCGCAGCGGTCGGGCTGAACGGGGGGTTCGTGCACACAGCCCAGCTTG
GAGCGAACGACCTACACCGAACTGAGATACCTACAGCGTGAGCTATGAGAAAGCGCCACGCTTCCCGAAG
GGAGAAAGGCGGACAGGTATCCGGTAAGCGGCAGGGTCGGAACAGGAGAGCGCACGAGGGAGCTTCCAGG
GGGAAACGCCTGGTATCTTTATAGTCCTGTCGGGTTTCGCCACCTCTGACTTGAGCGTCGATTTTTGTGA
TGCTCGTCAGGGGGGCGGAGCCTATGGAAAAACGCCAGCAACGCGGCCTTTTTACGGTTCCTGGCCTTTT
GCTGGCCTTTTGCTCACATGTTCTTTCCTGCGTTATCCCCTGATTCTGTGGATAACCGTATTACCGCCTT
TGAGTGAGCTGATACCGCTCGCCGCAGCCGAACGACCGAGCGCAGCGAGTCAGTGAGCGAGGAAGCGGAA
GAGCGCCCAATACGCAAACCGCCTCTCCCCGCGCGTTGGCCGATTCATTAATGCAGCTGGCACGACAGGT
TTCCCGACTGGAAAGCGGGCAGTGAGCGCAACGCAATTAATGTGAGTTAGCTCACTCATTAGGCACCCCA
GGCTTTACACTTTATGCTTCCGGCTCGTATGTTGTGTGGAATTGTGAGCGGATAACAATTTCACACAGGA
AACAGCTATGACCATGATTACGCCAAGCTTACCGCATCAGGAAATTGTAAGCGTTAATATTTTGTTAAAA
TTCGCGTTAAATTTTTGTTAAATCAGCTCATTTTTTAACCAATAGGCCGAAATCGGCAAAATCCCTTATA
AATCAAAAGAATAGACCGAGATAGGGT
[37 nt withheld, positions 8148-8184]
AAAGAACGTGGACTCCAACGTCAAAGG
[49 nt withheld, positions 8212-8260]
T
[91 nt withheld, positions 8262-8352]
G
[124 nt withheld, positions 8354-8477]
CCATTCGC
